>Addgene plasmid #101160 | MCP-YFP | addgene full sequence | sequence record 193738 | Addgene NGS Result
GACATTGATTATTGACTAGTTATTAATAGTAATCAATTACGGGGTCATTAGTTCATAGCCCATATATGGA
GTTCCGCGTTACATAACTTACGGTAAATGGCCCGCCTGGCTGACCGCCCAACGACCCCCGCCCATTGACG
TCAATAATGACGTATGTTCCCATAGTAACGCCAATAGGGACTTTCCATTGACGTCAATGGGTGGAGTATT
TACGGTAAACTGCCCACTTGGCAGTACATCAAGTGTATCATATGCCAAGTACGCCCCCTATTGACGTCAA
TGACGGTAAATGGCCCGCCTGGCATTATGCCCAGTACATGACCTTATGGGACTTTCCTACTTGGCAGTAC
ATCTACGTATTAGTCATCGCTATTACCATGGTGATGCGGTTTTGGCAGTACATCAATGGGCGTGGATAGC
GGTTTGACTCACGGGGATTTCCAAGTCTCCACCCCATTGACGTCAATGGGAGTTTGTTTTGGCACCAAAA
TCAACGGGACTTTCCAAAATGTCGTAACAACTCCGCCCCATTGACGCAAATGGGCGGTAGGCGTGTACGG
TGGGAGGTCTATATAAGCAGAGCTCTCTGGCTAACTAGAGAACCCACTGCTTACTGGCTTATCGAAATTA
ATACGACTCACTATAGGGAGACCCAAGCTTATGGGCTACCCCTACGACGTGCCCGACTACGCCATCGAAG
GCCGCCATATGCTAGCCGTTAAAATGGCTTCTAACTTTACTCAGTTCGTTCTCGTCGACAATGGCGGAAC
TGGCGACGTGACTGTCGCCCCAAGCAACTTCGCTAACGGGATCGCTGAATGGATCAGCTCTAACTCGCGT
TCACAGGCTTACAAAGTAACCTGTAGCGTTCGTCAGAGCTCTGCGCAGAATCGCAAATACACCATCAAAG
TCGAGGTGCCTAAAGGCGCCTGGCGTTCGTACTTAAATATGGAACTAACCATTCCAATTTTCGCCACGAA
TTCCGACTGCGAGCTTATTGTTAAGGCAATGCAAGGTCTCCTAAAAGATGGAAACCCGATTCCCTCAGCA
ATCGCAGCAAACTCCGGCATCTACGCGGATCCACCGGTCGCCACCATGGTGAGCAAGGGCGAGGAGCTGT
TCACCGGGGTGGTGCCCATCCTGGTCGAGCTGGACGGCGACGTAAACGGCCACAAGTTCAGCGTGTCCGG
CGAGGGCGAGGGCGATGCCACCTACGGCAAGCTGACCCTGAAGTTCATCTGCACCACCGGCAAGCTGCCC
GTGCCCTGGCCCACCCTCGTGACCACCTTCGGCTACGGCCTGCAGTGCTTCGCCCGCTACCCCGACCACA
TGAAGCAGCACGACTTCTTCAAGTCCGCCATGCCCGAAGGCTACGTCCAGGAGCGCACCATCTTCTTCAA
GGACGACGGCAACTACAAGACCCGCGCCGAGGTGAAGTTCGAGGGCGACACCCTGGTGAACCGCATCGAG
CTGAAGGGCATCGACTTCAAGGAGGACGGCAACATCCTGGGGCACAAGCTGGAGTACAACTACAACAGCC
ACAACGTCTATATCATGGCCGACAAGCAGAAGAACGGCATCAAGGTGAACTTCAAGATCCGCCACAACAT
CGAGGACGGCAGCGTGCAGCTCGCCGACCACTACCAGCAGAACACCCCCATCGGCGACGGCCCCGTGCTG
CTGCCCGACAACCACTACCTGAGCTACCAGTCCGCCCTGAGCAAAGACCCCAACGAGAAGCGCGATCACA
TGGTCCTGCTGGAGTTCGTGACCGCCGCCGGGATCACTCTCGGCATGGACGAGCTGTACAAGCCAAAAAA
GAAGAGAAAGGTATAACTCGAGCATGCATCTAGAGGGCCCTATTCTATAGTGTCACCTAAATGCTAGAGC
TCGCTGATCAGCCTCGACTGTGCCTTCTAGTTGCCAGCCATCTGTTGTTTGCCCCTCCCCCGTGCCTTCC
TTGACCCTGGAAGGTGCCACTCCCACTGTCCTTTCCTAATAAAATGAGGAAATTGCATCGCATTGTCTGA
GTAGGTGTCATTCTATTCTGGGGGGTGGGGTGGGGCAGGACAGCAAGGGGGAGGATTGGGAAGACAATAG
CAGGCATGCTGGGGATGCGGTGGGCTCTATGGCTTCTGAGGCGGAAAGAACCAGCTGGGGCTCTAGGGGG
TATCCCC
[124 nt withheld, positions 2178-2301]
C
[91 nt withheld, positions 2303-2393]
A
[49 nt withheld, positions 2395-2443]
CCTTTGACGTTGGAGTCCACGTTCTTT
[37 nt withheld, positions 2471-2507]
ACCCTATCTCGGTCTATTCTTTTGATTTATAAGGGATTTTGCCGATTTCGGCCTATTGGTTAAAAAATGA
GCTGATTTAACAAAAATTTAACGCGAATTAATTCTGTGGAATGTGTGTCAGTTAGGGTGTGGAAAGTCCC
CAGGCTCCCCAGCAGGCAGAAGTATGCAAAGCATGCATCTCAATTAGTCAGCAACCAGGTGTGGAAAGTC
CCCAGGCTCCCCAGCAGGCAGAAGTATGCAAAGCATGCATCTCAATTAGTCAGCAACCATAGTCCCGCCC
CTAACTCCGCCCATCCCGCCCCTAACTCCGCCCAGTTCCGCCCATTCTCCGCCCCATGGCTGACTAATTT
TTTTTATTTATGCAGAGGCCGAGGCCGCCTCTGCCTCTGAGCTATTCCAGAAGTAGTGAGGAGGCTTTTT
TGGAGGCCTAGGCTTTTGCAAAAAGCTCCCGGGAGCTTGTATATCCATTTTCGGATCTGATCAAGAGACA
GGATGAGGATCGTTTCGCATGATTGAACAAGATGGATTGCACGCAGGTTCTCCGGCCGCTTGGGTGGAGA
GGCTATTCGGCTATGACTGGGCACAACAGACAATCGGCTGCTCTGATGCCGCCGTGTTCCGGCTGTCAGC
GCAGGGGCGCCCGGTTCTTTTTGTCAAGACCGACCTGTCCGGTGCCCTGAATGAACTGCAGGACGAGGCA
GCGCGGCTATCGTGGCTGGCCACGACGGGCGTTCCTTGCGCAGCTGTGCTCGACGTTGTCACTGAAGCGG
GAAGGGACTGGCTGCTATTGGGCGAAGTGCCGGGGCAGGATCTCCTGTCATCTCACCTTGCTCCTGCCGA
GAAAGTATCCATCATGGCTGATGCAATGCGGCGGCTGCATACGCTTGATCCGGCTACCTGCCCATTCGAC
CACCAAGCGAAACATCGCATCGAGCGAGCACGTACTCGGATGGAAGCCGGTCTTGTCGATCAGGATGATC
TGGACGAAGAGCATCAGGGGCTCGCGCCAGCCGAACTGTTCGCCAGGCTCAAGGCGCGCATGCCCGACGG
CGAGGATCTCGTCGTGACCCATGGCGATGCCTGCTTGCCGAATATCATGGTGGAAAATGGCCGCTTTTCT
GGATTCATCGACTGTGGCCGGCTGGGTGTGGCGGACCGCTATCAGGACATAGCGTTGGCTACCCGTGATA
TTGCTGAAGAGCTTGGCGGCGAATGGGCTGACCGCTTCCTCGTGCTTTACGGTATCGCCGCTCCCGATTC
GCAGCGCATCGCCTTCTATCGCCTTCTTGACGAGTTCTTCTGAGCGGGACTCTGGGGTTCGAAATGACCG
ACCAAGCGACGCCCAACCTGCCATCACGAGATTTCGATTCCACCGCCGCCTTCTATGAAAGGTTGGGCTT
CGGAATCGTTTTCCGGGACGCCGGCTGGATGATCCTCCAGCGCGGGGATCTCATGCTGGAGTTCTTCGCC
CACCCCAACTTGTTTATTGCAGCTTATAATGGTTACAAATAAAGCAATAGCATCACAAATTTCACAAATA
AAGCATTTTTTTCACTGCATTCTAGTTGTGGTTTGTCCAAACTCATCAATGTATCTTATCATGTCTGTAT
ACCGTCGACCTCTAGCTAGAGCTTGGCGTAATCATGGTCATAGCTGTTTCCTGTGTGAAATTGTTATCCG
CTCACAATTCCACACAACATACGAGCCGGAAGCATAAAGTGTAAAGCCTGGGGTGCCTAATGAGTGAGCT
AACTCACATTAATTGCGTTGCGCTCACTGCCCGCTTTCCAGTCGGGAAACCTGTCGTGCCAGCTGCATTA
ATGAATCGGCCAACGCGCGGGGAGAGGCGGTTTGCGTATTGGGCGCTCTTCCGCTTCCTCGCTCACTGAC
TCGCTGCGCTCGGTCGTTCGGCTGCGGCGAGCGGTATCAGCTCACTCAAAGGCGGTAATACGGTTATCCA
CAGAATCAGGGGATAACGCAGGAAAGAACATGTGAGCAAAAGGCCAGCAAAAGGCCAGGAACCGTAAAAA
GGCCGCGTTGCTGGCGTTTTTCCATAGGCTCCGCCCCCCTGACGAGCATCACAAAAATCGACGCTCAAGT
CAGAGGTGGCGAAACCCGACAGGACTATAAAGATACCAGGCGTTTCCCCCTGGAAGCTCCCTCGTGCGCT
CTCCTGTTCCGACCCTGCCGCTTACCGGATACCTGTCCGCCTTTCTCCCTTCGGGAAGCGTGGCGCTTTC
TCATAGCTCACGCTGTAGGTATCTCAGTTCGGTGTAGGTCGTTCGCTCCAAGCTGGGCTGTGTGCACGAA
CCCCCCGTTCAGCCCGACCGCTGCGCCTTATCCGGTAACTATCGTCTTGAGTCCAACCCGGTAAGACACG
ACTTATCGCCACTGGCAGCAGCCACTGGTAACAGGATTAGCAGAGCGAGGTATGTAGGCGGTGCTACAGA
GTTCTTGAAGTGGTGGCCTAACTACGGCTACACTAGAAGAACAGTATTTGGTATCTGCGCTCTGCTGAAG
CCAGTTACCTTCGGAAAAAGAGTTGGTAGCTCTTGATCCGGCAAACAAACCACCGCTGGTAGCGGTGGTT
TTTTTGTTTGCAAGCAGCAGATTACGCGCAGAAAAAAAGGATCTCAAGAAGATCCTTTGATCTTTTCTAC
GGGGTCTGACGCTCAGTGGAACGAAAACTCACGTTAAGGGATTTTGGTCATGAGATTATCAAAAAGGATC
TTCACCTAGATCCTTTTAAATTAAAAATGAAGTTTTAAATCAATCTAAAGTATATATGAGTAAACTTGGT
CTGACAGTTACCAATGCTTAATCAGTGAGGCACCTATCTCAGCGATCTGTCTATTTCGTTCATCCATAGT
TGCCTGACTCCCCGTCGTGTAGATAACTACGATACGGGAGGGCTTACCATCTGGCCCCAGTGCTGCAATG
ATACCGCGAGACCCACGCTCACCGGCTCCAGATTTATCAGCAATAAACCAGCCAGCCGGAAGGGCCGAGC
GCAGAAGTGGTCCTGCAACTTTATCCGCCTCCATCCAGTCTATTAATTGTTGCCGGGAAGCTAGAGTAAG
TAGTTCGCCAGTTAATAGTTTGCGCAACGTTGTTGCCATTGCTACAGGCATCGTGGTGTCACGCTCGTCG
TTTGGTATGGCTTCATTCAGCTCCGGTTCCCAACGATCAAGGCGAGTTACATGATCCCCCATGTTGTGCA
AAAAAGCGGTTAGCTCCTTCGGTCCTCCGATCGTTGTCAGAAGTAAGTTGGCCGCAGTGTTATCACTCAT
GGTTATGGCAGCACTGCATAATTCTCTTACTGTCATGCCATCCGTAAGATGCTTTTCTGTGACTGGTGAG
TACTCAACCAAGTCATTCTGAGAATAGTGTATGCGGCGACCGAGTTGCTCTTGCCCGGCGTCAATACGGG
ATAATACCGCGCCACATAGCAGAACTTTAAAAGTGCTCATCATTGGAAAACGTTCTTCGGGGCGAAAACT
CTCAAGGATCTTACCGCTGTTGAGATCCAGTTCGATGTAACCCACTCGTGCACCCAACTGATCTTCAGCA
TCTTTTACTTTCACCAGCGTTTCTGGGTGAGCAAAAACAGGAAGGCAAAATGCCGCAAAAAAGGGAATAA
GGGCGACACGGAAATGTTGAATACTCATACTCTTCCTTTTTCAATATTATTGAAGCATTTATCAGGGTTA
TTGTCTCATGAGCGGATACATATTTGAATGTATTTAGAAAAATAAACAAATAGGGGTTCCGCGCACATTT
CCCCGAAAAGTGCCACCTGACGTCGACGGATCGGGAGATCTCCCGATCCCCTATGGTGCACTCTCAGTAC
AATCTGCTCTGATGCCGCATAGTTAAGCCAGTATCTGCTCCCTGCTTGTGTGTTGGAGGTCGCTGAGTAG
TGCGCGAGCAAAATTTAAGCTACAACAAGGCAAGGCTTGACCGACAATTGCATGAAGAATCTGCTTAGGG
TTAGGCGTTTTGCGCTGCTTCGCGATGTACGGGCCAGATATACGCGTT
Features (pLannotate 1.2.2; 23 found; start..end, strand, type, name):
      1..380     +  enhancer       CMV enhancer: human cytomegalovirus immediate early enhancer
    381..584     +  promoter       CMV promoter: human cytomegalovirus (CMV) immediate early promoter
    580..613     +  LTR            5' LTR (truncated) (fragment): truncated 5' long terminal repeat (LTR) from HIV-1
    629..647     +  promoter       T7 promoter: promoter for bacteriophage T7 RNA polymerase
    724..1074    +  CDS            CAPSD_BPMS2 (fragment): Experimental evidence at protein level: Swiss-Prot protein existence level 1. Acts as a translational repressor of viral replicase synthesis late in infection. This latter function is the result of capsid protein interaction with an RNA hairpin which contains the replicase ribosome-binding site. From Escherichia phage MS2 (Bacteriophage MS2).
   1096..1812    +  CDS            EYFP: EYFP is a basic (constitutively fluorescent) green/yellow fluorescent protein published in 1996, derived from Aequorea victoria. It is reported to be a very rapidly-maturing weak dimer with high acid sensitivity.
   1813..1833    +  CDS            SV40 NLS: nuclear localization signal of SV40 (simian virus 40) large T antigen
   1864..1882    -  promoter       SP6 promoter: promoter for bacteriophage SP6 RNA polymerase
   1908..2132    +  polyA_signal   bGH poly(A) signal: bovine growth hormone polyadenylation signal
   2136..2157    +  promoter       SV40 promoter (fragment): SV40 enhancer and early promoter
   2178..2606    +  rep_origin     f1 ori (sequence partly withheld): f1 bacteriophage origin of replication; arrow indicates direction of (+) strand synthesis
   2620..2949    +  promoter       SV40 promoter: SV40 enhancer and early promoter
   3016..3807    +  CDS            neo: KKA2_KLEPN - Also known as kan, nptII. Experimental evidence at protein level: Swiss-Prot protein existence level 1. Resistance to kanamycin, neomycin, paromomycin, ribostamycin, butirosin and gentamicin B. From Klebsiella pneumoniae.
   3831..3989    +  CDS            ble (fragment): BLE_KLEPN - Experimental evidence at protein level: Swiss-Prot protein existence level 1. Binding protein with a strong affinity to the bleomycin family of antibiotics. Binds to CL990; an antimitotic-antibiotic compound. From Klebsiella pneumoniae.
   3984..4105    +  polyA_signal   SV40 poly(A) signal: SV40 polyadenylation signal
   4178..4194    -  protein_bind   lac operator: The lac repressor binds to the lac operator to inhibit transcription in E. coli. This inhibition can be relieved by adding lactose or isopropyl-β-D-thiogalactopyranoside (IPTG). lac repressor encoded by lacI
   4202..4232    -  promoter       lac promoter: promoter for the E. coli lac operon
   4247..4268    -  protein_bind   CAP binding site: CAP binding activates transcription in the presence of cAMP. E. coli catabolite activator protein
   4281..4373    -  CDS            lacI (fragment): lac repressor; lacI; The lac repressor binds to the lac operator to inhibit transcription in E. coli. This inhibition can be relieved by adding lactose or isopropyl-β-D-thiogalactopyranoside (IPTG).
   4556..5144    -  rep_origin     ori: high-copy-number ColE1/pMB1/pBR322/pUC origin of replication
   5315..6175    -  CDS            AmpR: β-lactamase; bla; confers resistance to ampicillin, carbenicillin, and related antibiotics
   6176..6280    -  promoter       AmpR promoter: bla
   6339..6391    -  misc_feature   bom (fragment): basis of mobility region from pBR322
