[The description below was written by a language model from this plasmid's Addgene catalogue record and pLannotate feature annotations shown in this document.]
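Description:
MCP-YFP is a mammalian expression plasmid that produces the bacteriophage MS2 coat protein (MCP) fused to the yellow fluorescent protein EYFP. The catalogue lists the backbone as pLenti with a total size of about 8,000 bp. The sequenced record, however, is 6,545 nt, and its feature table looks like a conventional pcDNA-style expression vector. Only a roughly 30-bp fragment annotated as truncated HIV-1 5' LTR is detected. No packaging signal, RRE, cPPT, WPRE or 3' LTR is annotated, so the sequence as recorded does not support use as a lentiviral transfer vector. It is best regarded as a plasmid for transfection. Propagation in E. coli relies on a high-copy ColE1/pUC origin and ampicillin resistance (AmpR), and an f1 origin is also present.

The expression cassette is driven by the CMV immediate-early enhancer and promoter. It encodes the MS2 capsid protein fragment, then EYFP, then a C-terminal SV40 large T antigen nuclear localization signal, and ends with the bovine growth hormone polyadenylation signal. T7 and SP6 promoters flank the insert. A separate cassette with the SV40 early promoter, neo and the SV40 poly(A) signal provides G418 selection for stable mammalian cell lines.

MCP binds MS2 RNA hairpins with high affinity, so the nuclear fusion protein acts as a fluorescent reporter for RNAs carrying MS2 stem-loops. The associated publication concerns live-cell imaging of low- and non-repetitive chromosomal loci with CRISPR-Cas9. This suggests that the fusion is recruited to MS2-tagged guide RNAs to mark Cas9-targeted loci, although the record itself states only that the plasmid is for expressing MCP-YFP.
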