Addgene plasmid #101160: MCP-YFP
Purpose: to express MCP-YFP fusion protein
Depositing lab: Mazhar Adli. Depositing organization: University of Virginia. Publication: Live cell imaging of low- and non-repetitive chromosome loci using CRISPR-Cas9. Qin P, Parlak M, Kuscu C, Bandaria J, Mir M, Szlachta K, Singh R, Darzacq X, Yildiz A, Adli M. Nat Commun. 2017 Mar 14;8:14725. doi: 10.1038/ncomms14725. PubMed 28290446.
Backbone
  Vector backbone: pLenti
  Total vector size (bp): 8000
  Vector type: Mammalian Expression
  Selectable markers: Neomycin (select with G418)
Growth in bacteria
  Bacterial resistance: Ampicillin, 100 μg/mL
  Growth temperature: 37°C
  Growth strain: NEB Stable
  Copy number: High Copy
Gene/Insert
  Gene/Insert name: MCP-YFP
  Cloning method: Ligation Independent Cloning
  Sequencing primers: 5′ GGAGAATTGGCTAGCatggc; 3′ AAACCCAGGGCTGCCTTGGA
Terms and licenses: Academic/Nonprofit Terms; Industry Terms: Not Available to Industry
How to cite: MCP-YFP was a gift from Mazhar Adli (Addgene plasmid # 101160 ; http://n2t.net/addgene:101160 ; RRID:Addgene_101160)
