>Addgene plasmid #101160 | MCP-YFP | depositor partial sequence | sequence record 190720 | MCP-YFP sequence 1194 bps
AGCCCCAAAAAGAAGAGGAAAGTGTACCCCTACGACGTGCCCGACTACGCCATCGAAGGCCGCCATATGC
TAGCCGTTAAAATGGCTTCTAACTTTACTCAGTTCGTTCTCGTCGACAATGGCGGAACTGGCGACGTGAC
TGTCGCCCCAAGCAACTTCGCTAACGGGATCGCTGAATGGATCAGCTCTAACTCGCGTTCACAGGCTTAC
AAAGTAACCTGTAGCGTTCGTCAGAGCTCTGCGCAGAATCGCAAATACACCATCAAAGTCGAGGTGCCTA
AAGGCGCCTGGCGTTCGTACTTAAATATGGAACTAACCATTCCAATTTTCGCCACGAATTCCGACTGCGA
GCTTATTGTTAAGGCAATGCAAGGTCTCCTAAAAGATGGAAACCCGATTCCCTCAGCAATCGCAGCAAAC
TCCGGCATCTACGCGGATCCACCGGTCGCCACCATGGTGAGCAAGGGCGAGGAGCTGTTCACCGGGGTGG
TGCCCATCCTGGTCGAGCTGGACGGCGACGTAAACGGCCACAAGTTCAGCGTGTCCGGCGAGGGCGAGGG
CGATGCCACCTACGGCAAGCTGACCCTGAAGTTCATCTGCACCACCGGCAAGCTGCCCGTGCCCTGGCCC
ACCCTCGTGACCACCTTCGGCTACGGCCTGCAGTGCTTCGCCCGCTACCCCGACCACATGAAGCAGCACG
ACTTCTTCAAGTCCGCCATGCCCGAAGGCTACGTCCAGGAGCGCACCATCTTCTTCAAGGACGACGGCAA
CTACAAGACCCGCGCCGAGGTGAAGTTCGAGGGCGACACCCTGGTGAACCGCATCGAGCTGAAGGGCATC
GACTTCAAGGAGGACGGCAACATCCTGGGGCACAAGCTGGAGTACAACTACAACAGCCACAACGTCTATA
TCATGGCCGACAAGCAGAAGAACGGCATCAAGGTGAACTTCAAGATCCGCCACAACATCGAGGACGGCAG
CGTGCAGCTCGCCGACCACTACCAGCAGAACACCCCCATCGGCGACGGCCCCGTGCTGCTGCCCGACAAC
CACTACCTGAGCTACCAGTCCGCCCTGAGCAAAGACCCCAACGAGAAGCGCGATCACATGGTCCTGCTGG
AGTTCGTGACCGCCGCCGGGATCACTCTCGGCATGGACGAGCTGTACAAGCCAAAAAAGAAGAGAAAGGT
ATAA
